Addgene plasmid #35460: pRSII419
Purpose: (Empty Backbone)
Depositing lab: Steven Haase. Depositing organization: Duke University. Publication: New and Redesigned pRS Plasmid Shuttle Vectors for Genetic Manipulation of Saccharomycescerevisiae. Chee MK, Haase SB. G3 (Bethesda). 2012 May;2(5):515-26. Epub 2012 May 1. 10.1534/g3.111.001917 PubMed 22670222.
Backbone
  Vector backbone: pRS41x
  Backbone manufacturer: Stratagene
  Backbone size (bp): 5544
  Vector type: Yeast centromere vector
  Selectable markers: HIS2
Growth in bacteria
  Bacterial resistance: Ampicillin, 100 μg/mL
  Growth temperature: 37°C
  Growth strain: DH5alpha
  Copy number: High Copy
Gene/Insert
  Cloning method: Restriction Enzyme
  Sequencing primers: 5′ M13 Forward, T7; 3′ M13 Reverse
Resource information
  A portion of this plasmid was derived from a plasmid made by: Daniel J. Lew, Duke University Medical Center Chandra Tucker, Duke University (now at University of Colorado, Denver)
Terms and licenses: Academic/Nonprofit Terms; Industry Terms: Not Available to Industry
Depositor comments: HIS2 has been modified to remove BamHI and XhoI sites without altering the amino acid sequence of the His2 protein.
How to cite: pRSII419 was a gift from Steven Haase (Addgene plasmid # 35460 ; http://n2t.net/addgene:35460 ; RRID:Addgene_35460)
