[The description below was written by a language model from this plasmid's Addgene catalogue record and pLannotate feature annotations shown in this document.]
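Description:
pRSII419 is an empty yeast centromere shuttle vector of 5,544 bp, part of a redesigned set of the pRS41x series for genetic manipulation of Saccharomyces cerevisiae. It carries no insert and serves as a cloning backbone. In E. coli it replicates from a high-copy ColE1/pUC-type origin and is selected with ampicillin through the β-lactamase gene and its native promoter. In yeast, a CEN/ARS element (the CEN6 centromere fused to an autonomously replicating sequence) provides stable, low-copy, chromosome-like segregation. An f1 bacteriophage origin is also present, which allows single-stranded DNA to be produced with helper phage.

The distinguishing feature is the yeast selectable marker HIS2, a histidine biosynthesis gene that complements his2 auxotrophic strains and so extends the set of markers available beyond the classic pRS choices. The depositor notes that the HIS2 coding sequence was altered to remove BamHI and XhoI sites without changing the His2 protein, which keeps those enzymes usable for cloning in the polylinker. An annotated tRNA lies next to the marker, and the record does not explain its origin.

The cloning region is the pBluescript multiple cloning site set within a lacZα fragment downstream of the lac promoter, operator and CAP site. This is the arrangement normally used for blue/white screening of recombinants. Flanking T7 and T3 promoters allow in vitro transcription, and M13 forward and reverse and T7 primers can be used for sequencing. The short bom, rop, lacI and URA3 promoter fragments in the annotation appear to be nonfunctional remnants of the vector's construction. Typical use is restriction cloning of a gene of interest for low-copy expression or complementation in yeast.
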