Features (pLannotate 1.2.2; 19 found; start..end, strand, type, name):
    137..186     +  misc_feature   bom (fragment): basis of mobility region from pBR322
    194..327     +  promoter       URA3 promoter (fragment): S. cerevisiae URA3
    531..1535    -  CDS            HIS2: HIS9_YEAST - Experimental evidence at protein level: Swiss-Prot protein existence level 1. From Saccharomyces cerevisiae (strain ATCC 204508 / S288c) (Baker's yeast).
   1708..1780    -  ncRNA          tRNA: Accession: RF00005 - tRNA
   1950..2001    +  misc_feature   bom (fragment): basis of mobility region from pBR322
   2029..2457    -  rep_origin     f1 ori (sequence partly withheld): f1 bacteriophage origin of replication; arrow indicates direction of (+) strand synthesis
   2461..2616    -  CDS            lacZα (fragment): LacZα fragment of β-galactosidase; lacZ fragment
   2624..2642    +  promoter       T7 promoter: promoter for bacteriophage T7 RNA polymerase
   2651..2758    -  misc_feature   MCS: pBluescript multiple cloning site
   2771..2789    -  promoter       T3 promoter: promoter for bacteriophage T3 RNA polymerase
   2834..2850    -  protein_bind   lac operator: The lac repressor binds to the lac operator to inhibit transcription in E. coli. This inhibition can be relieved by adding lactose or isopropyl-β-D-thiogalactopyranoside (IPTG). lac repressor encoded by lacI
   2858..2888    -  promoter       lac promoter: promoter for the E. coli lac operon
   2903..2924    -  protein_bind   CAP binding site: CAP binding activates transcription in the presence of cAMP. E. coli catabolite activator protein
   2937..3029    -  CDS            lacI (fragment): lac repressor; lacI; The lac repressor binds to the lac operator to inhibit transcription in E. coli. This inhibition can be relieved by adding lactose or isopropyl-β-D-thiogalactopyranoside (IPTG).
   3212..3800    -  rep_origin     ori: high-copy-number ColE1/pMB1/pBR322/pUC origin of replication
   3971..4831    -  CDS            AmpR: β-lactamase; bla; confers resistance to ampicillin, carbenicillin, and related antibiotics
   4832..4936    -  promoter       AmpR promoter: bla
   4973..5476    +  misc_feature   CEN/ARS: S. cerevisiae CEN6 centromere fused to an autonomously replicating sequence
   5544..35      +  CDS            rop (fragment) (across the origin): Rop protein, which maintains plasmids at low copy number; rop
>Addgene plasmid #35460 | pRSII419 | depositor full sequence | sequence record 50582 | pRSII419 sequence 5544 bps
TCGCGCGTTTCGGTGATGACGGTGAAAACCTCTGACACATGCAGCTCCCGGAGACGGTCACAGCTTGTCT
GTAAGCGGATGCCGGGAGCAGACAAGCCCGTCAGGGCGCGTCAGCGGGTGTTGGCGGGTGTCGGGGCTGG
CTTAACTATGCGGCATCAGAGCAGATTGTACTGAGAGTGCACCATACCACCTTTTCAATTCATCATTTTT
TTTTTATTCTTTTTTTTGATTTCGGTTTCCTTGAAATTTTTTTGATTCGGTAATCTCCGAACAGAAGGAA
GAACGAAGGAAGGAGCACAGACTTAGATTGGTATATATACGCATATGCGAGTCGGCGAGCAAACAGGGTG
CTGCTACTAAACGAACAATAAAGAAAGACAATTTGGGCACCCAATATAAAATGAGCAGTCAATTCAATCA
ATTCAGTGTGAAATTTTTTTCTTGGAAAGATCATTCACTTCTACACAGCTGTACATGAGTTTATATGACA
GTTTTTTTTTATGTACATCCAGTTCAAGATAATCAGATTATATATTGGCCCAAAAGGGATCATTAACGAA
TTGCGAAATGGGTAATCTCTTTACAGTTAACAGATTCTCTGGTGATTGGCTTTCCTCAAGGTAGCAAATA
TACTCTAATTGTAGCACGTCTACTATGTATTTCTTTACCTTGTCATAGCACACACCCACTTGCGCCACGC
CGTGTGCGTCATCACTTAGAACAAATCTGGAGCCACAGTGCTTCTTGACCAGATTACATAAGGTTTTGCT
GGGGTACGGCTCCTCCAGGCGCTTTCTTAATGCGGACGTATTGATTTCAATTGCGCCGCCATAGGAGTCT
ATAAATTGTAAATTTCTTACAACTGCATCGTATATTTCTGGCCATTCACTGATGACGTCCAGTGAAGCTA
CAGGAACTCCGGTTTCTTCGTTGCAGTTGCCCGATTTCTGGTTTACTAGCATGTCATTGGGCAAAAATAA
TTTGTAAAGGTCGAAGTGACCCACGACCAACGGTTTAATATTGATCAGCATTTCGTACTGTGATTGGAAG
TAAGACAGGAGAAAATGTTTCAAATTATCATTGAAGGAATGCAATGAATTGTACCATTGTTGTTGGTCGA
AATCAATAGGTATCCCGTTGACGTGATGGACCGAACCCACACAAAACTTCAAAATATCATTATTCTCCTT
CATGAGTCGCTTTGCATATTCGATATGAGCCATGTCACAACTTTCGATCTCCATTCCTATAATGAATTTA
GTCCGCACATCGGGTCTATCAGCATAACGAGTCTTGATTTCTTGCGCATGACTCATGAAATTCTTGAACG
ATGTTTCTAGCTTGGTTATGACTTCCTCAGGATTCTTGCCCAATGACTGCTCTTCGGGGTATATAAACTT
GGCCTCAATTCTTGGTATGTGCTCTGTCAAACAGTACGTGTGAAAGTTGAGGTTGACCACTTGATCGACC
ACGGAATCCAAAGGGTCCGTACCGTGGGCACTATAGTCACCGGAGTGTGAATGGTGTGAGTGCATGACCT
TGAGGATTTTTACTGAATTGTACGTATCAAGAAGTACTAAAATGTGTTTGAAAGGGAAAGATTGTACGGG
AAATGGAAAATGTACATATAATATCCAGTATCATTTGAGTTGATAGAGATTATCTCTATAGATAGAGAGA
TTTGACAAAAAAAATAAAAAAATTTAAATGGACGAGTCCGGAATCGAACCGGAGACCTCTCCCATGCTAA
GGGAGCGCGCTACCGACTACGCCACACGCCCGAACGTTTGTTGAAATCTTCCAAACAGAAATGATACAGG
TTTACTTTACAGCAAGACATTAGTAGTTTCATTAGCTTATCAACATGTATGAAACCGGCAAGATTGAAAG
ATGCATGTATACTAAACTCACAAATTAGAGCTTCAATTTAATTATATCAGTTATTACCCTATGCGGTGTG
AAATACCGCACAGATGCGTAAGGAGAAAATACCGCATCAGGAAATTGTAAGCGTTAATATTTTGTTAAAA
TTCGCGTTAAATTTTTGTTAAATCAGCTCATTTTTTAACCAATAGGCCGAAATCGGCAAAATCCCTTATA
AATCAAAAGAATAGACCGAGATAGGGT
[37 nt withheld, positions 2128-2164]
AAAGAACGTGGACTCCAACGTCAAAGG
[49 nt withheld, positions 2192-2240]
T
[91 nt withheld, positions 2242-2332]
G
[124 nt withheld, positions 2334-2457]
CCATTCGCCATTCAGGCTGCGCAACTGTTGGGAAGGGCGATCGGTGCGGGCCTCTTCGCTATTACGCCAG
CTGGCGAAAGGGGGATGTGCTGCAAGGCGATTAAGTTGGGTAACGCCAGGGTTTTCCCAGTCACGACGTT
GTAAAACGACGGCCAGTGAGCGCGCGTAATACGACTCACTATAGGGCGAATTGGGTACCGGGCCCCCCCT
CGAGGTCGACGGTATCGATAAGCTTGATATCGAATTCCTGCAGCCCGGGGGATCCACTAGTTCTAGAGCG
GCCGCCACCGCGGTGGAGCTCCAGCTTTTGTTCCCTTTAGTGAGGGTTAATTGCGCGCTTGGCGTAATCA
TGGTCATAGCTGTTTCCTGTGTGAAATTGTTATCCGCTCACAATTCCACACAACATACGAGCCGGAAGCA
TAAAGTGTAAAGCCTGGGGTGCCTAATGAGTGAGCTAACTCACATTAATTGCGTTGCGCTCACTGCCCGC
TTTCCAGTCGGGAAACCTGTCGTGCCAGCTGCATTAATGAATCGGCCAACGCGCGGGGAGAGGCGGTTTG
CGTATTGGGCGCTCTTCCGCTTCCTCGCTCACTGACTCGCTGCGCTCGGTCGTTCGGCTGCGGCGAGCGG
TATCAGCTCACTCAAAGGCGGTAATACGGTTATCCACAGAATCAGGGGATAACGCAGGAAAGAACATGTG
AGCAAAAGGCCAGCAAAAGGCCAGGAACCGTAAAAAGGCCGCGTTGCTGGCGTTTTTCCATAGGCTCCGC
CCCCCTGACGAGCATCACAAAAATCGACGCTCAAGTCAGAGGTGGCGAAACCCGACAGGACTATAAAGAT
ACCAGGCGTTTCCCCCTGGAAGCTCCCTCGTGCGCTCTCCTGTTCCGACCCTGCCGCTTACCGGATACCT
GTCCGCCTTTCTCCCTTCGGGAAGCGTGGCGCTTTCTCATAGCTCACGCTGTAGGTATCTCAGTTCGGTG
TAGGTCGTTCGCTCCAAGCTGGGCTGTGTGCACGAACCCCCCGTTCAGCCCGACCGCTGCGCCTTATCCG
GTAACTATCGTCTTGAGTCCAACCCGGTAAGACACGACTTATCGCCACTGGCAGCAGCCACTGGTAACAG
GATTAGCAGAGCGAGGTATGTAGGCGGTGCTACAGAGTTCTTGAAGTGGTGGCCTAACTACGGCTACACT
AGAAGAACAGTATTTGGTATCTGCGCTCTGCTGAAGCCAGTTACCTTCGGAAAAAGAGTTGGTAGCTCTT
GATCCGGCAAACAAACCACCGCTGGTAGCGGTGGTTTTTTTGTTTGCAAGCAGCAGATTACGCGCAGAAA
AAAAGGATCTCAAGAAGATCCTTTGATCTTTTCTACGGGGTCTGACGCTCAGTGGAACGAAAACTCACGT
TAAGGGATTTTGGTCATGAGATTATCAAAAAGGATCTTCACCTAGATCCTTTTAAATTAAAAATGAAGTT
TTAAATCAATCTAAAGTATATATGAGTAAACTTGGTCTGACAGTTACCAATGCTTAATCAGTGAGGCACC
TATCTCAGCGATCTGTCTATTTCGTTCATCCATAGTTGCCTGACTCCCCGTCGTGTAGATAACTACGATA
CGGGAGGGCTTACCATCTGGCCCCAGTGCTGCAATGATACCGCGAGACCCACGCTCACCGGCTCCAGATT
TATCAGCAATAAACCAGCCAGCCGGAAGGGCCGAGCGCAGAAGTGGTCCTGCAACTTTATCCGCCTCCAT
CCAGTCTATTAATTGTTGCCGGGAAGCTAGAGTAAGTAGTTCGCCAGTTAATAGTTTGCGCAACGTTGTT
GCCATTGCTACAGGCATCGTGGTGTCACGCTCGTCGTTTGGTATGGCTTCATTCAGCTCCGGTTCCCAAC
GATCAAGGCGAGTTACATGATCCCCCATGTTGTGCAAAAAAGCGGTTAGCTCCTTCGGTCCTCCGATCGT
TGTCAGAAGTAAGTTGGCCGCAGTGTTATCACTCATGGTTATGGCAGCACTGCATAATTCTCTTACTGTC
ATGCCATCCGTAAGATGCTTTTCTGTGACTGGTGAGTACTCAACCAAGTCATTCTGAGAATAGTGTATGC
GGCGACCGAGTTGCTCTTGCCCGGCGTCAATACGGGATAATACCGCGCCACATAGCAGAACTTTAAAAGT
GCTCATCATTGGAAAACGTTCTTCGGGGCGAAAACTCTCAAGGATCTTACCGCTGTTGAGATCCAGTTCG
ATGTAACCCACTCGTGCACCCAACTGATCTTCAGCATCTTTTACTTTCACCAGCGTTTCTGGGTGAGCAA
AAACAGGAAGGCAAAATGCCGCAAAAAAGGGAATAAGGGCGACACGGAAATGTTGAATACTCATACTCTT
CCTTTTTCAATATTATTGAAGCATTTATCAGGGTTATTGTCTCATGAGCGGATACATATTTGAATGTATT
TAGAAAAATAAACAAATAGGGGTTCCGCGCACATTTCCCCGAAAAGTGCCACCTGGGTCCTTTTCATCAC
GTGCTATAAAAATAATTATAATTTAAATTTTTTAATATAAATATATAAATTAAAAATAGAAAGTAAAAAA
AGAAATTAAAGAAAAAATAGTTTTTGTTTTCCGAAGATGTAAAAGACTCTAGGGGGATCGCCAACAAATA
CTACCTTTTATCTTGCTCTTCCTGCTCTCAGGTATTAATGCCGAATTGTTTCATCTTGTCTGTGTAGAAG
ACCACACACGAAAATCCTGTGATTTTACATTTTACTTATCGTTAATCGAATGTATATCTATTTAATCTGC
TTTTCTTGTCTAATAAATATATATGTAAAGTACGCTTTTTGTTGAAATTTTTTAAACCTTTGTTTATTTT
TTTTTCTTCATTCCGTAACTCTTCTACCTTCTTTATTTACTTTCTAAAATCCAAATACAAAACATAAAAA
TAAATAAACACAGAGTAAATTCCCAAATTATTCCATCATTAAAAGATACGAGGCGCGTGTAAGTTACAGG
CAAGCGATCCGTCTAAGAAACCATTATTATCATGACATTAACCTATAAAAATAGGCGTATCACGAGGCCC
TTTCGTC
