>Addgene plasmid #35460 | pRSII419 | addgene partial sequence | sequence record 53738 | M13_pUC_fwd
ATTGGGTACCGGGCCCCCCCTCGAGGTCGACGGTATCGATAAGCTTGATATCGAATTCCTGCAGCCCGGG
GGATCCACTAGTTCTAGAGCGGCCGCCACCGCGGTGGAGCTCCAGCTTTTGTTCCCTTTAGTGAGGGTTA
ATTGCGCGCTTGGCGTAATCATGGTCATAGCTGTTTCCTGTGTGAAATTGTTATCCGCTCACAATTCCAC
ACAACATACGAGCCGGAAGCATAAAGTGTAAAGCCTGGGGTGCCTAATGAGTGAGCTAACTCACATTAAT
TGCGTTGCGCTCACTGCCCGCTTTCCAGTCGGGAAACCTGTCGTGCCAGCTGCATTAATGAATCGGCCAA
CGCGCGGGGAGAGGCGGTTTGCGTATTGGGCGCTCTTCCGCTTCCTCGCTCACTGACTCGCTGCGCTCGG
TCGTTCGGCTGCGGCGAGCGGTATCAGCTCACTCAAAGGCGGTAATACGGTTATCCACAGAATCAGGGGA
TAACGCAGGAAAGAACATGTGAGCAAAAGGCCAGCAAAAGGCCAGGAACCGTAAAAAGGCCGCGTTGCTG
GCGTTTTTCCATAGGCTCCGCCCCCCTGACGAGCATCACAAAAATCGACGCTCAAGTCAGAGGTGGCGAA
ACCCGACAGGACTATAAAGATACCAGGCGTTTCCCCCTGGAAGCTCCCTCGTGCGCTCTCCTGTTCCGAC
CCTGCCGCTTACCGGATACCTGTCCGCCTTTCTCCCTTCGGGA
