>Addgene plasmid #35460 | pRSII419 | addgene partial sequence | sequence record 53931 | pRSII-F1 5'-CGGCATCAGAGCAGATTGTAC-3'
ATTCATCATTTTTTTTTTATTCTTTTTTTTGATTTCGGTTTCCTTGAAATTTTTTTGATTCGGTAATCTC
CGAACAGAAGGAAGAACGAAGGAAGGAGCACAGACTTAGATTGGTATATATACGCATATGCGAGTCGGCG
AGCAAACAGGGTGCTGCTACTAAACGAACAATAAAGAAAGACAATTTGGGCACCCAATATAAAATGAGCA
GTCAATTCAATCAATTCAGTGTGAAATTTTTTTCTTGGAAAGATCATTCACTTCTACACAGCTGTACATG
AGTTTATATGACAGTTTTTTTTTATGTACATCCAGTTCAAGATAATCAGATTATATATTGGCCCAAAAGG
GATCATTAACGAATTGCGAAATGGGTAATCTCTTTACAGTTAACAGATTCTCTGGTGATTGGCTTTCCTC
AAGGTAGCAAATATACTCTAATTGTAGCACGTCTACTATGTATTTCTTTACCTTGTCATAGCACACACCC
ACTTGCGCCACGCCGTGTGCGTCATCACTTAGAACAAATCTGGAGCCACAGTGCTTCTTGACCAGATTAC
ATAAGGTTTTGCTGGGGTACGGCTCCTCCAGGCGCTTTCTTAATGCGGACGTATTGATTTCAATTGCGCC
GCCATAGGAGTCTATAAATTGTAAATTTCTTACAACTGCATCGTATATTTCTGGCCATTCACTGATGACG
TCCAGTGAAGCTACAGGAACTCCGGTTTCTTCGTTGCAGTTGCCCGATTTCTGGTTTACTAGCATGTCAT
TGGGCAAA
