>Addgene plasmid #35460 | pRSII419 | addgene partial sequence | sequence record 53933 | pGEX3
AGGGCCTCGTGATACGCCTATTTTTATAGGTTAATGTCATGATAATAATGGTTTCTTAGACGGATCGCTT
GCCTGTAACTTACACGCGCCTCGTATCTTTTAATGATGGAATAATTTGGGAATTTACTCTGTGTTTATTT
ATTTTTATGTTTTGTATTTGGATTTTAGAAAGTAAATAAAGAAGGTAGAAGAGTTACGGAATGAAGAAAA
AAAAATAAACAAAGGTTTAAAAAATTTCAACAAAAAGCGTACTTTACATATATATTTATTAGACAAGAAA
AGCAGATTAAATAGATATACATTCGATTAACGATAAGTAAAATGTAAAATCACAGGATTTTCGTGTGTGG
TCTTCTACACAGACAAGATGAAACAATTCGGCATTAATACCTGAGAGCAGGAAGAGCAAGATAAAAGGTA
GTATTTGTTGGCGATCCCCCTAGAGTCTTTTACATCTTCGGAAAACAAAAACTATTTTTTCTTTAATTTC
TTTTTTTACTTTCTATTTTTAATTTATATATTTATATTAAAAAATTTAAATTATAATTATTTTTATAGCA
CGTGATGAAAAGGACCCAGGTGGCACTTTTCGGGGAAATGTGCGCGGAACCCCTATTTGTTTATTTTTCT
AAATACATTCAAATATGTATCCGCTCATGAGACAATAACCCTGATAAATGCTTCAATAATATTGAAAAAG
GAAGAGTATGAGTATTCAACATTTCCGTGTCGCCCTTATTCCCTTTTTTGCGGCATTTTGCCTTCCTGTT
TTTGCTCACCCAGAA
